Addgene plasmid #130986: pCag SE (Self-excising) FlpO-2A-Cre EV
Purpose: episomal expression of FlpO and Cre recombinases, self excising
Depositing lab: Joshua Breunig. Depositing organization: Cedars-Sinai Medical Center. Publication: Rapid Generation of Somatic Mouse Mosaics with Locus-Specific, Stably Integrated Transgenic Elements. Kim GB, Rincon Fernandez Pacheco D, Saxon D, Yang A, Sabet S, Dutra-Clarke M, Levy R, Watkins A, Park H, Abbasi Akhtar A, Linesch PW, Kobritz N, Chandra SS, Grausam K, Ayala-Sarmiento A, Molina J, Sedivakova K, Hoang K, Tsyporin J, Gareau DS, Filbin MG, Bannykh S, Santiskulvong C, Wang Y, Tang J, Suva ML, Chen B, Danielpour M, Breunig JJ. Cell. 2019 Sep 19;179(1):251-267.e24. doi: 10.1016/j.cell.2019.08.013. PubMed 31539496.
Backbone
  Vector backbone: pOG44
  Backbone manufacturer: ThermoFisher
  Modifications to backbone: CMV promoter converted to CAG promoter, F5 sites added for FlpO self-recombination
  Vector type: Mammalian Expression, Cre/Lox, Unspecified ; episomal expression vector
Growth in bacteria
  Bacterial resistance: Ampicillin, 100 μg/mL
  Growth temperature: 37°C
  Growth strain: DH5alpha
  Copy number: High Copy
Gene/Insert
  Gene/Insert name: FlpO-2A-Cre
  Species: S. cerevisiae (budding yeast); P1 bacteriophage
  Mutation: protamine intron added to FlpO to prevent bacterial self-recombination
  Promoter: CMV/Chick β-actin (CAG)
  Cloning method: Ligation Independent Cloning
  Sequencing primers: 5′ pCAG-F (addgene sequencing primer); 3′ T3
Terms and licenses: Academic/Nonprofit Terms; Industry Terms: Not Available to Industry
Depositor comments: Self Excising- FlpO and Cre are surrounded by F5 FRT sites but the FlpO contains an intron to prevent bacterial self-recombination during DNA production
How to cite: pCag SE (Self-excising) FlpO-2A-Cre EV was a gift from Joshua Breunig (Addgene plasmid # 130986 ; http://n2t.net/addgene:130986 ; RRID:Addgene_130986)
