[The description below was written by a language model from this plasmid's Addgene catalogue record and pLannotate feature annotations shown in this document.]
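Description:
pCag SE (Self-excising) FlpO-2A-Cre EV is a non-integrating (episomal) mammalian expression plasmid derived from the pOG44 Flp-expression backbone, in which the original CMV promoter was replaced by the CAG promoter. The annotated sequence (about 8.1 kb, from a partial NGS assembly) shows the CAG components in order: CMV enhancer, chicken β-actin promoter spanning the sequence origin, and the chicken β-actin/rabbit β-globin chimeric intron. A second small chimeric intron follows. For propagation in E. coli the plasmid carries a high-copy ColE1/pUC-type origin and an ampicillin resistance gene. It also has an f1 origin and remnants of cloning-vector sequence, including lac promoter/operator, lacZα, T3 and T7 promoters, and short fragments annotated as TcR, supF and 2μ ori. No mammalian selection marker is annotated.

The payload is a single open reading frame encoding FlpO, the mouse codon-optimised, nuclear-targeted thermostable Flp recombinase. It is joined through a T2A ribosomal-skipping peptide to Cre recombinase from bacteriophage P1 and followed by an SV40 polyadenylation signal, so one transcript yields both recombinases as separate proteins. FlpO appears as two fragments in the feature table, consistent with the recorded insertion of a protamine intron into its coding sequence. Because bacteria cannot splice, no functional FlpO is made during plasmid production. This matters because the FlpO-2A-Cre cassette is flanked by F5 variant FRT sites, which are recorded by the depositor but not annotated in the table. In mammalian cells the spliced FlpO recombines these sites and excises its own expression cassette, limiting the duration of recombinase activity. The construct is intended for transient co-delivery of Flp and Cre. The associated publication concerns generating somatic mouse mosaics with locus-specific, stably integrated transgenes.
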