Features (pLannotate 1.2.2; 24 found; start..end, strand, type, name):
    160..1176    +  intron         chimeric intron: chimera between introns from chicken β-actin and rabbit β-globin
   1223..1240    +  promoter       T7 promoter (fragment): promoter for bacteriophage T7 RNA polymerase
   1289..1518    +  intron         chimeric intron: chimera between introns from adenovirus and immunoglobulin heavy chain genes
   1598..2679    +  CDS            FLPo (fragment): nuclear-targeted site-specific recombinase FLPo is a mouse codon-optimized fusion between the SV40 nuclear localization signal and a thermostable version of the Saccharomyces cerevisiae site-specific recombinase FLP. Recombination occurs at FRT sequences.
   2767..2959    +  CDS            FLPo (fragment): nuclear-targeted site-specific recombinase FLPo is a mouse codon-optimized fusion between the SV40 nuclear localization signal and a thermostable version of the Saccharomyces cerevisiae site-specific recombinase FLP. Recombination occurs at FRT sequences.
   2971..3020    +  CDS            T2A (fragment): 2A peptide from Thosea asigna virus capsid protein Eukaryotic ribosomes fail to insert a peptide bond between the Gly and Pro residues, yielding separate polypeptides.
   3025..4053    +  CDS            Cre: site-specific recombinase Cre is a site-specific recombinase from bacteriophage P1. Recombination occurs at loxP sequences.
   4101..4193    +  rep_origin     2μ ori (fragment): yeast 2μ plasmid origin of replication
   4224..4345    -  polyA_signal   SV40 poly(A) signal: SV40 polyadenylation signal
   4357..4527    +  CDS            TcR (fragment): tetracycline efflux protein; tet; confers resistance to tetracycline
   4560..4578    -  promoter       T3 promoter: promoter for bacteriophage T3 RNA polymerase
   4623..4639    -  protein_bind   lac operator: The lac repressor binds to the lac operator to inhibit transcription in E. coli. This inhibition can be relieved by adding lactose or isopropyl-β-D-thiogalactopyranoside (IPTG). lac repressor encoded by lacI
   4647..4677    -  promoter       lac promoter: promoter for the E. coli lac operon
   4692..4713    -  protein_bind   CAP binding site: CAP binding activates transcription in the presence of cAMP. E. coli catabolite activator protein
   4726..4818    -  CDS            lacI (fragment): lac repressor; lacI; The lac repressor binds to the lac operator to inhibit transcription in E. coli. This inhibition can be relieved by adding lactose or isopropyl-β-D-thiogalactopyranoside (IPTG).
   5001..5589    -  rep_origin     ori: high-copy-number ColE1/pMB1/pBR322/pUC origin of replication
   5760..6620    -  CDS            AmpR: β-lactamase; bla; confers resistance to ampicillin, carbenicillin, and related antibiotics
   6621..6725    -  promoter       AmpR promoter: bla
   6778..7206    -  rep_origin     f1 ori (sequence partly withheld): f1 bacteriophage origin of replication; arrow indicates direction of (+) strand synthesis
   7211..7366    -  CDS            lacZα (fragment): LacZα fragment of β-galactosidase; lacZ fragment
   7374..7392    +  promoter       T7 promoter: promoter for bacteriophage T7 RNA polymerase
   7417..7499    -  tRNA           supF (fragment): E. coli amber-suppressor tyrosine tRNA
   7645..8024    +  enhancer       CMV enhancer: human cytomegalovirus immediate early enhancer
   8026..159     +  promoter       chicken β-actin promoter (across the origin): No description available
>Addgene plasmid #130986 | pCag SE (Self-excising) FlpO-2A-Cre EV | addgene full sequence | sequence record 304997 | Addgene Partial NGS Result
GGGGGCGCGCCAGGCGGGGCGGGGCGGGGCGAGGGGCGGGGCGGGGCGAGGCGGAGAGGTGCGGCGGCAG
CCAATCAGAGCGGCGCGCTCCGAAAGTTTCCTTTTATGGCGAGGCGGCGGCGGCGGCGGCCCTATAAAAA
GCGAAGCGCGCGGCGGGCGGGAGTCGCTGCGCGCTGCCTTCGCCCCGTGCCCCGCTCCGCCGCCGCCTCG
CGCCGCCCGCCCCGGCTCTGACTGACCGCGTTACTCCCACAGGTGAGCGGGCGGGACGGCCCTTCTCCTC
CGGGCTGTAATTAGCGCTTGGTTTAATGACGGCTTGTTTCTTTTCTGTGGCTGCGTGAAAGCCTTGAGGG
GCTCCGGGAGGGCCCTTTGTGCGGGGGGAGCGGCTCGGGGGGTGCGTGCGTGTGTGTGTGTGTGGGGAGC
GCCGCGTGCGGCTCCGCGCTGCCCGGCGGCTGTGAGCGCTGCGGGCGCGGCGCGGGGCTTTGTGCGCTCC
GCAGTGTGCGCGAGGGGAGCGCGGCCGGGGGCGGTGCCCCGCGGTGCGGGGGGGGCTGCGAGGGGAACAA
AGGCTGCGTGCGGGGTGTGTGCGTGGGGGGGTGAGCAGGGGGTGTGGGCGCGTCGGTCGGGCTGCAACCC
CCCCTGCACCCCCCTCCCCGAGTTGCTGAGCACGGCCCGGCTTCGGGTGCGGGGCTCCGTACGGGGCGTG
GCGCGGGGCTCGCCGTGCCGGGCGGGGGGTGGCGGCAGGTGGGGGTGCCGGGCGGGGCGGGGCCGCCTCG
GGCCGGGGAGGGCTCGGGGGAGGGGCGCGGCGGCCCCCGGAGCGCCGGCGGCTGTCGAGGCGCGGCGAGC
CGCAGCCATTGCCTTTTATGGTAATCGTGCGAGAGGGCGCAGGGACTTCCTTTGTCCCAAATCTGTGCGG
AGCCGAAATCTGGGAGGCGCCGCCGCACCCCCTCTAGCGGGCGCGGGGCGAAGCGGTGCGGCGCCGGCAG
GAAGGAAATGGGCGGGGAGGGCCTTCGTGCGTCGCCGCGCCGCCGTCCCCTTCTCCCTCTCCAGCCTCGG
GGCTGTCCGCGGGGGGACGGCTGCCTTCGGGGGGGACGGGGCAGGGCGGGGTTCGGCTTCTGGCGTGTGA
CCGGCGGCTCTAGAGCCTCTGCTAACCATGTTCATGCCTTCTTCTTTTTCCTACAGCTCCTGGGCAACGT
GCTGGTTATTGTGCTGTCTCATCATTTTGGCAAATACGACTCACTATAGGGAGACCCAAGCTTCTAGAAT
TCGCTGTCTGCGAGGGCCAGCTGTTGGGGTGAGTACTCCCTCTCAAAAGCGGGCATGACTTCTGCGCTAA
GATTGTCAGTTTCCAAAAACGAGGAGGATTTGATATTCACCTGGCCCGCGGTGATGCCTTTGAGGGTGGC
CGCGTCCATCTGGTCAGAAAAGACAATCTTTTTGTTGTCAAGCTTGAGGTGTGGCAGGCTTGAGATCTGG
CCATACACTTGAGTGACAATGACATCCACTTTGCCTTTCTCTCCACAGGTGTCCACTCCCAGGTCCAACT
GCAGCCCAAGCTAGGAAGTTCCTATTCTTCAAAAGGTATAGGAACTTCGCCGCCACCATGAGCCAGTTCG
ACATCCTGTGCAAGACCCCCCCCAAGGTGCTGGTGCGGCAGTTCGTGGAGAGATTCGAGAGGCCCAGCGG
CGAGAAGATCGCCAGCTGTGCCGCCGAGCTGACCTACCTGTGCTGGATGATCACCCACAACGGCACCGCC
ATCAAGAGGGCCACCTTCATGAGCTACAACACCATCATCAGCAACAGCCTGAGCTTCGACATCGTGAACA
AGAGCCTGCAGTTCAAGTACAAGACCCAGAAGGCCACCATCCTGGAGGCCAGCCTGAAGAAGCTGATCCC
CGCCTGGGAGTTCACCATCATCCCTTACAACGGCCAGAAGCACCAGAGCGACATCACCGACATCGTGTCC
AGCCTGCAGCTGCAGTTCGAGAGCAGCGAGGAGGCCGACAAGGGCAACAGCCACAGCAAGAAGATGCTGA
AGGCCCTGCTGTCCGAGGGCGAGAGCATCTGGGAGATCACCGAGAAGATCCTGAACAGCTTCGAGTACAC
CAGCAGGTTCACCAAGACCAAGACCCTGTACCAGTTCCTGTTCCTGGCCACATTCATCAACTGCGGCAGG
TTCAGCGACATCAAGAACGTGGACCCCAAGAGCTTCAAGCTGGTGCAGAACAAGTACCTGGGCGTGATCA
TTCAGTGCCTGGTGACCGAGACCAAGACAAGCGTGTCCAGGCACATCTACTTTTTCAGCGCCAGAGGCAG
GATCGACCCCCTGGTGTACCTGGACGAGTTCCTGAGGAACAGCGAGCCCGTGCTGAAGAGAGTGAACAGG
ACCGGCAACAGCAGCAGCAACAAGCAGGAGTACCAGCTGCTGAAGGACAACCTGGTGCGCAGCTACAACA
AGGCCCTGAAGAAGAACGCCCCCTACCCCATCTTCGCTATCAAGAACGGCCCTAAGAGCCACATCGGCAG
GCACCTGATGACCAGCTTTCTGAGCATGAAGGGCCTGACCGAGCTGACAAACGTGGTGGGCAACTGGAGC
GACAAGAGGGCCTCCGCCGTGGCCAGGACCACCTACACCCACCAGATCACCGCCATCCCCGACCACTACT
TCGCCCTGGTGTCCAGGTAAGTAGAGGGCTGGGCTGGGCTGTGGGGGGTGTGGGGTGCGGGACTGGGCAG
TCTGGGAGTCCCTCTCACCACTTTTCTTACCTTTCTAGGTACTACGCCTACGACCCCATCAGCAAGGAGA
TGATCGCCCTGAAGGACGAGACCAACCCCATCGAGGAGTGGCAGCACATCGAGCAGCTGAAGGGCAGCGC
CGAGGGCAGCATCAGATACCCCGCCTGGAACGGCATCATCAGCCAGGAGGTGCTGGACTACCTGAGCAGC
TACATCAACAGGCGGATCTCTAGAAGAGCCGAGGGCAGGGGAAGTCTTCTAACATGCGGGGACGTGGAGG
AAAATCCCGGGCCCTCCAATTTACTGACCGTACACCAAAATTTGCCTGCATTACCGGTCGATGCAACGAG
TGATGAGGTTCGCAAGAACCTGATGGACATGTTCAGGGATCGCCAGGCGTTTTCTGAGCATACCTGGAAA
ATGCTTCTGTCCGTTTGCCGGTCGTGGGCGGCATGGTGCAAGTTGAATAACCGGAAATGGTTTCCCGCAG
AACCTGAAGATGTTCGCGATTATCTTCTATATCTTCAGGCGCGCGGTCTGGCAGTAAAAACTATCCAGCA
ACATTTGGGCCAGCTAAACATGCTTCATCGTCGGTCCGGGCTGCCACGACCAAGTGACAGCAATGCTGTT
TCACTGGTTATGCGGCGCATTCGAAAAGAAAACGTTGATGCCGGTGAACGTGCAAAACAGGCTCTAGCGT
TCGAACGCACTGATTTCGACCAGGTTCGTTCACTCATGGAAAATAGCGATCGCTGCCAGGATATACGTAA
TCTGGCATTTCTGGGGATTGCTTATAACACCCTGTTACGTATAGCCGAAATTGCCAGGATCAGGGTTAAA
GATATCTCACGTACTGACGGTGGGAGAATGTTAATCCATATTGGCAGAACGAAAACGCTGGTTAGCACCG
CAGGTGTAGAGAAGGCACTTAGCCTGGGGGTAACTAAACTGGTCGAGCGATGGATTTCCGTCTCTGGTGT
AGCTGATGATCCGAATAACTACCTGTTTTGCCGGGTCAGAAAAAATGGTGTTGCCGCGCCATCTGCCACC
AGCCAGCTATCAACTCGCGCCCTGGAAGGGATTTTTGAAGCAACTCATCGATTGATTTACGGCGCTAAGG
ATGACTCTGGTCAGAGATACCTGGCCTGGTCTGGACACAGTGCCCGTGTCGGAGCCGCGCGAGATATGGC
CCGCGCTGGAGTTTCAATACCGGAGATCATGCAAGCTGGTGGCTGGACCAATGTAAATATTGTCATGAAC
TATATCCGTAACCTGGATAGTGAAACAGGGGCAATGGTGCGCCTGCTGGAAGATGGCGATTAGGTACGCA
TTTAAGGAAGTTCCTATTCTTCAAAAGGTATAGGAACTTCCATAAACACGCACTATGCCGTTCTTCTCAT
GTATATATATATACAGGCAACACGCAGATATAGGTGCGACGTGAACAGTGAGCTGTATGTGCGGGTACCG
AGCTCCTCGAGGATCAGACATGATAAGATACATTGATGAGTTTGGACAAACCACAACTAGAATGCAGTGA
AAAAAATGCTTTATTTGTGAAATTTGTGATGCTATTGCTTTATTTGTAACCATTATAAGCTGCAATAAAC
AAGTTATCCTCGAGGAGCTCATGAGCGCTTGTTTCGGCGTGGGTATGGTGGCAGGCCCCGTGGCCGGGGG
ACTGTTGGGCGCCATCTCCTTGCATGCACCATTCCTTGCGGCGGCGGTGCTCAACGGCCTCAACCTACTA
CTGGGCTGCTTCCTAATGCAGGAGTCGCATAAGGGAGAGCGTCGACCTCGAGGGGGGGCCCGGTACCCAG
CTTTTGTTCCCTTTAGTGAGGGTTAATTGCGCGCTTGGCGTAATCATGGTCATAGCTGTTTCCTGTGTGA
AATTGTTATCCGCTCACAATTCCACACAACATACGAGCCGGGAGCATAAAGTGTAAAGCCTGGGGTGCCT
AATGAGTGAGCTAACTCACATTAATTGCGTTGCGCTCACTGCCCGCTTTCCAGTCGGGAAACCTGTCGTG
CCAGCTGCATTAATGAATCGGCCAACGCGCGGGGAGAGGCGGTTTGCGTATTGGGCGCTCTTCCGCTTCC
TCGCTCACTGACTCGCTGCGCTCGGTCGTTCGGCTGCGGCGAGCGGTATCAGCTCACTCAAAGGCGGTAA
TACGGTTATCCACAGAATCAGGGGATAACGCAGGAAAGAACATGTGAGCAAAAGGCCAGCAAAAGGCCAG
GAACCGTAAAAAGGCCGCGTTGCTGGCGTTTTTCCATAGGCTCCGCCCCCCTGACGAGCATCACAAAAAT
CGACGCTCAAGTCAGAGGTGGCGAAACCCGACAGGACTATAAAGATACCAGGCGTTTCCCCCTGGAAGCT
CCCTCGTGCGCTCTCCTGTTCCGACCCTGCCGCTTACCGGATACCTGTCCGCCTTTCTCCCTTCGGGAAG
CGTGGCGCTTTCTCATAGCTCACGCTGTAGGTATCTCAGTTCGGTGTAGGTCGTTCGCTCCAAGCTGGGC
TGTGTGCACGAACCCCCCGTTCAGCCCGACCGCTGCGCCTTATCCGGTAACTATCGTCTTGAGTCCAACC
CGGTAAGACACGACTTATCGCCACTGGCAGCAGCCACTGGTAACAGGATTAGCAGAGCGAGGTATGTAGG
CGGTGCTACAGAGTTCTTGAAGTGGTGGCCTAACTACGGCTACACTAGAAGAACAGTATTTGGTATCTGC
GCTCTGCTGAAGCCAGTTACCTTCGGAAAAAGAGTTGGTAGCTCTTGATCCGGCAAACAAACCACCGCTG
GTAGCGGTGGTTTTTTTGTTTGCAAGCAGCAGATTACGCGCAGAAAAAAAGGATCTCAAGAAGATCCTTT
GATCTTTTCTACGGGGTCTGACGCTCAGTGGAACGAAAACTCACGTTAAGGGATTTTGGTCATGAGATTA
TCAAAAAGGATCTTCACCTAGATCCTTTTAAATTAAAAATGAAGTTTTAAATCAATCTAAAGTATATATG
AGTAAACTTGGTCTGACAGTTACCAATGCTTAATCAGTGAGGCACCTATCTCAGCGATCTGTCTATTTCG
TTCATCCATAGTTGCCTGACTCCCCGTCGTGTAGATAACTACGATACGGGAGGGCTTACCATCTGGCCCC
AGTGCTGCAATGATACCGCGAGACCCACGCTCACCGGCTCCAGATTTATCAGCAATAAACCAGCCAGCCG
GAAGGGCCGAGCGCAGAAGTGGTCCTGCAACTTTATCCGCCTCCATCCAGTCTATTAATTGTTGCCGGGA
AGCTAGAGTAAGTAGTTCGCCAGTTAATAGTTTGCGCAACGTTGTTGCCATTGCTACAGGCATCGTGGTG
TCACGCTCGTCGTTTGGTATGGCTTCATTCAGCTCCGGTTCCCAACGATCAAGGCGAGTTACATGATCCC
CCATGTTGTGCAAAAAAGCGGTTAGCTCCTTCGGTCCTCCGATCGTTGTCAGAAGTAAGTTGGCCGCAGT
GTTATCACTCATGGTTATGGCAGCACTGCATAATTCTCTTACTGTCATGCCATCCGTAAGATGCTTTTCT
GTGACTGGTGAGTACTCAACCAAGTCATTCTGAGAATAGTGTATGCGGCGACCGAGTTGCTCTTGCCCGG
CGTCAATACGGGATAATACCGCGCCACATAGCAGAACTTTAAAAGTGCTCATCATTGGAAAACGTTCTTC
GGGGCGAAAACTCTCAAGGATCTTACCGCTGTTGAGATCCAGTTCGATGTAACCCACTCGTGCACCCAAC
TGATCTTCAGCATCTTTTACTTTCACCAGCGTTTCTGGGTGAGCAAAAACAGGAAGGCAAAATGCCGCAA
AAAAGGGAATAAGGGCGACACGGAAATGTTGAATACTCATACTCTTCCTTTTTCAATATTATTGAAGCAT
TTATCAGGGTTATTGTCTCATGAGCGGATACATATTTGAATGTATTTAGAAAAATAAACAAATAGGGGTT
CCGCGCACATTTCCCCGAAAAGTGCCACCTAAATTGTAAGCGTTAATATTTTGTTAAAATTCGCGTTAAA
TTTTTGTTAAATCAGCTCATTTTTTAACCAATAGGCCGAAATCGGCAAAATCCCTTATAAATCAAAAGAA
TAGACCGAGATAGGGT
[37 nt withheld, positions 6877-6913]
AAAGAACGTGGACTCCAACGTCAAAGG
[49 nt withheld, positions 6941-6989]
T
[91 nt withheld, positions 6991-7081]
G
[124 nt withheld, positions 7083-7206]
CCCATTCGCCATTCAGGCTGCGCAACTGTTGGGAAGGGCGATCGGTGCGGGCCTCTTCGCTATTACGCCA
GCTGGCGAAAGGGGGATGTGCTGCAAGGCGATTAAGTTGGGTAACGCCAGGGTTTTCCCAGTCACGACGT
TGTAAAACGACGGCCAGTGAGCGCGCGTAATACGACTCACTATAGGGCGAATTGGAGCTCCACCGCGGTC
TTTCGGACTTTTGAAAGTGATGGTGGTGGGGGAAGGATTCGAACCTTCGAAGTCGATGACGGCAGATTTA
GAGTCTGCTCCCTGCTTGTGTGTTGGAGGTCGCTGAGTAGTGCGCGAGCAAAATTTAAGCTACAACAAGG
CAAGGCTTGACCGACAATTGCATGAAGAATCTGCTTAGGGTTAGGCGTTTTGCGCTGCTTCGCGATGTAC
GGGCCAGATATACGCGTTGACATTGATTATTGACTAGTTATTAATAGTAATCAATTACGGGGTCATTAGT
TCATAGCCCATATATGGAGTTCCGCGTTACATAACTTACGGTAAATGGCCCGCCTGGCTGACCGCCCAAC
GACCCCCGCCCATTGACGTCAATAATGACGTATGTTCCCATAGTAACGCCAATAGGGACTTTCCATTGAC
GTCAATGGGTGGAGTATTTACGGTAAACTGCCCACTTGGCAGTACATCAAGTGTATCATATGCCAAGTAC
GCCCCCTATTGACGTCAATGACGGTAAATGGCCCGCCTGGCATTATGCCCAGTACATGACCTTATGGGAC
TTTCCTACTTGGCAGTACATCTACGTATTAGTCATCGCTATTACCATGGTCGAGGTGAGCCCCACGTTCT
GCTTCACTCTCCCCATCTCCCCCCCCTCCCCACCCCCAATTTTGTATTTATTTATTTTTTAATTATTTTG
TGCAGCGATGGGGGCGGGGGGGGGGG
